Addgene plasmid #149720: pENTR223 CD147, open
Purpose: for Gateway cloning of CD147 into destination vector
Depositing lab: Anne-Claude Gingras. Depositing organization: Sinai Health System.
Backbone
  Vector backbone: pENTR223
  Vector type: Entry vector
Growth in bacteria
  Bacterial resistance: Streptomycin, 50 μg/mL
  Growth temperature: 37°C
  Growth strain: DH5alpha
  Copy number: High Copy
Gene/Insert
  Gene/Insert name: CD147
  Species: H. sapiens (human)
  Mutation: wt, without stop codon
  Entrez Gene: BSG (a.k.a. 5F7, CD147, EMMPRIN, EMPRIN, HAb18G, OK, TCSF)
  Cloning method: Unknown
Terms and licenses: Academic/Nonprofit Terms; Industry Terms
Depositor comments: cloned from cDNA generated from mRNA of human BJ cells (ATCC CRL-2522) by reverse transcription
How to cite: pENTR223 CD147, open was a gift from Anne-Claude Gingras (Addgene plasmid # 149720 ; http://n2t.net/addgene:149720 ; RRID:Addgene_149720)
