[The description below was written by a language model from this plasmid's Addgene catalogue record, the feature table of its GenBank file and pLannotate feature annotations shown in this document.]
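Description:
pENTR223 CD147, open is a Gateway entry clone of about 3.6 kb built on the pENTR223 backbone and carrying the human CD147 coding sequence (gene symbol BSG, also known as EMMPRIN or basigin). According to the record, the insert was amplified from cDNA made by reverse transcription of mRNA from human BJ fibroblast cells. It is wild type apart from lacking its stop codon, which is what "open" in the name refers to. The annotated CD147 open reading frame is roughly 800 bp and sits between attL1 and attL2 sites, so an LR Clonase reaction can transfer it directionally into any attR-containing destination vector. Because there is no stop codon, the reading frame can continue through the recombined att site into a C-terminal tag or fusion partner supplied by the destination vector.

The plasmid is propagated in E. coli from a high-copy ColE1/pUC-type origin and selected through the aadA gene (SmR), an aminoglycoside adenylyltransferase that confers streptomycin and spectinomycin resistance. This marker allows counter-selection against typical ampicillin- or kanamycin-resistant destination vectors. The rrnB T1 and T2 terminators lie upstream of attL1 and insulate the insert from read-through transcription. M13 forward and reverse primer sites flank the att cassette for sequence verification. Automated annotation also detects a T7 promoter beyond attL2, pointing back toward the insert, along with small lacZα, lacI, gentamicin-resistance and integron promoter fragments that appear to be backbone remnants. No eukaryotic promoter is annotated, so the construct serves as a shuttle source for the ORF rather than as an expression vector. Automated annotation matched only part of the insert, and to a bovine basigin entry, whereas the catalogue record states human origin.
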