LOCUS       pEnt223_CD147_En 3603 bp ds-DNA circular 07-APR-2020
DEFINITION  synthetic circular DNA.
ACCESSION   . (modified)
VERSION     .
KEYWORDS    .
SOURCE      synthetic DNA construct
  ORGANISM  recombinant plasmid .
REFERENCE   1 (bases 1 to 3603)
  AUTHORS   gingras
  TITLE     Direct Submission
  JOURNAL   Exported Apr 7, 2020 from SnapGene 4.2.4 http://www.snapgene.com
COMMENT
COMMENT     ApEinfo:methylated:1
FEATURES             Location/Qualifiers
     terminator      268..295
                     /note="transcription terminator T2 from the E. coli rrnB
                     gene"
                     /label=rrnB T2 terminator
                     /ApEinfo_fwdcolor=pink
                     /ApEinfo_revcolor=pink
                     /ApEinfo_graphicformat=arrow_data {{0 1 2 0 0 -1} {} 0}
     width           5
     offset          0
     terminator      387..473
                     /gene="Escherichia coli rrnB"
                     /note="transcription terminator T1 from the E. coli rrnB
                     gene"
                     /label=rrnB T1 terminator
                     /ApEinfo_fwdcolor=pink
                     /ApEinfo_revcolor=pink
                     /ApEinfo_graphicformat=arrow_data {{0 1 2 0 0 -1} {} 0}
     width           5
     offset          0
     primer_bind     537..553
                     /note="common sequencing primer, one of multiple similar
                     variants"
                     /label=M13 fwd
                     /ApEinfo_fwdcolor=pink
                     /ApEinfo_revcolor=pink
                     /ApEinfo_graphicformat=arrow_data {{0 1 2 0 0 -1} {} 0}
     width           5
     offset          0
     protein_bind    569..668
                     /gene="mutant version of attL"
                     /bound_moiety="LR Clonase(TM)"
                     /note="recombination site for the Gateway(R) LR reaction"
                     /label=attL1
                     /ApEinfo_fwdcolor=pink
                     /ApEinfo_revcolor=pink
                     /ApEinfo_graphicformat=arrow_data {{0 1 2 0 0 -1} {} 0}
     width           5
     offset          0
     CDS             674..1480
                     /created_by="User"
                     /label=CD147
                     /ApEinfo_fwdcolor=pink
                     /ApEinfo_revcolor=pink
                     /ApEinfo_graphicformat=arrow_data {{0 1 2 0 0 -1} {} 0}
     width           5
     offset          0
     protein_bind    complement(1482..1581)
                     /gene="mutant version of attL"
                     /bound_moiety="LR Clonase(TM)"
                     /note="recombination site for the Gateway(R) LR reaction"
                     /label=attL2
                     /ApEinfo_fwdcolor=pink
                     /ApEinfo_revcolor=pink
                     /ApEinfo_graphicformat=arrow_data {{0 1 2 0 0 -1} {} 0}
     width           5
     offset          0
     primer_bind     complement(1622..1638)
                     /note="common sequencing primer, one of multiple similar
                     variants"
                     /label=M13 rev
                     /ApEinfo_fwdcolor=pink
                     /ApEinfo_revcolor=pink
                     /ApEinfo_graphicformat=arrow_data {{0 1 2 0 0 -1} {} 0}
     width           5
     offset          0
     CDS             2069..2860
                     /codon_start=1
                     /gene="aadA"
                     /product="aminoglycoside adenylyltransferase"
                     /note="confers resistance to spectinomycin and
                     streptomycin"
                     /translation="MREAVIAEVSTQLSEVVGVIERHLEPTLLAVHLYGSAVDGGLKPH
                     SDIDLLVTVTVRLDETTRRALINDLLETSASPGESEILRAVEVTIVVHDDIIPWRYPAK
                     RELQFGEWQRNDILAGIFEPATIDIDLAILLTKAREHSVALVGPAAEELFDPVPEQDLF
                     EALNETLTLWNSPPDWAGDERNVVLTLSRIWYSAVTGKIAPKDVAADWAMERLPAQYQP
                     VILEARQAYLGQEEDRLASRADQLEEFVHYVKGEITKVVGK"
                     /label=SmR
                     /ApEinfo_fwdcolor=pink
                     /ApEinfo_revcolor=pink
                     /ApEinfo_graphicformat=arrow_data {{0 1 2 0 0 -1} {} 0}
     width           5
     offset          0
     rep_origin      2953..3541
                     /direction="RIGHT"
                     /note="high-copy-number ColE1/pMB1/pBR322/pUC origin of
                     replication"
                     /label=ori
                     /ApEinfo_fwdcolor=pink
                     /ApEinfo_revcolor=pink
                     /ApEinfo_graphicformat=arrow_data {{0 1 2 0 0 -1} {} 0}
     width           5
     offset          0
ORIGIN
        1 ctttcctgcg ttatcccctg attctgtgga taaccgtatt accgcctttg agtgagctga
       61 taccgctcgc cgcagccgaa cgaccgagcg cagcgagtca gtgagcgagg aagcggaaga
      121 gcgcccaata cgcaaaccgc ctctccccgc gcgttggccg attcattaat gcagctggca
      181 cgacaggttt cccgactgga aagcgggcag tgagcgcaac gcaattaata cgcgtaccgc
      241 tagccaggaa gagtttgtag aaacgcaaaa aggccatccg tcaggatggc cttctgctta
      301 gtttgatgcc tggcagttta tggcgggcgt cctgcccgcc accctccggg ccgttgcttc
      361 acaacgttca aatccgctcc cggcggattt gtcctactca ggagagcgtt caccgacaaa
      421 caacagataa aacgaaaggc ccagtcttcc gactgagcct ttcgttttat ttgatgcctg
      481 gcagttccct actctcgcgt taacgctagc atggatgttt tcccagtcac gacgttgtaa
      541 aacgacggcc agtcttaagc tcgggcccca aataatgatt ttattttgac tgatagtgac
      601 ctgttcgttg caacaaattg atgagcaatg cttttttata atgccaactt tgtacaaaaa
      661 agcaggcttc accatggcgg ctgcgctgtt cgtgctgctg ggattcgcgc tgctgggcac
      721 ccacggagcc tccggggctn nnnnnnnnnn nnnnnnnnnn nnnnnnnnnn nnnnnnnnnn
      781 nnnnnnnnnn nnnnnnnnnn nnnnnnnnnn nnnnnnnnnn nnnnnnnnnn nnnnnnnnnn
      841 nnnnnnnnnn nnnnnnnnnn nnnnnnnnnn nnnnnnnnnn nnnnnnnnnn nnnnnnnnnn
      901 nnnnnnnnnn nnnnnnnnnn nnnnnnnnnn nnnnnnnnnn nnnnnnnnnn nnnnnnnnnn
      961 nnnnnnnnnn nnnnnnnnnn nnnnnnnnnn nnnnnnnnnn nnnnnnnnnn nnnnnnnnnn
     1021 nnnnnnnnnn nnnnnnnnnn nnnnnnnnnn nnnnnnnnnn nnnnnnnnnn nnnnnnnnnn
     1081 nnnnnnnnnn nnnnnnnnnn nnnnnnnnnn nnnnnnnnnn nnnnnnnnnn nnnnnnnnnn
     1141 nnnnnnnnnn nnnnnnnnnn nnnnnnnnnn nnnnnnnnnn nnnnnnnnnn nnnnnnnnnn
     1201 nnnnnnnnnn nnnnnnnnnn nnnnnnnnnn nnnnnnnnnn nnnnnnnnnn nnnnnnnnnn
     1261 nnnnnnnnnn nnnnnnnnnn nnagccacct ggccgccctc tggcccttcc tgggcatcgt
     1321 ggctgaggtg ctggtgctgg tcaccatcat cttcatctac gagaagcgcc ggaagcccga
     1381 ggacgtcctg gatgatgacg acgccggctc tgcacccctg aagagcagcg ggcagcacca
     1441 gaatgacaaa ggcaagaacg tccgccagag gaactcttcc cacccagctt tcttgtacaa
     1501 agttggcatt ataagaaagc attgcttatc aatttgttgc aacgaacagg tcactatcag
     1561 tcaaaataaa atcattattt gccatccagc tgatatcccc tatagtgagt cgtattacat
     1621 ggtcatagct gtttcctggc agctctggcc cgtgtctcaa aatctctgat gttacattgc
     1681 acaagataaa aatatatcat catgcctcct ctagaccagc caggacagaa atgcctcgac
     1741 ttcgctgctg cccaaggttg ccgggtgacg cacaccgtgg aaacggatga aggcacgaac
     1801 ccagtggaca taagcctgtt cggttcgtaa gctgtaatgc aagtagcgta tgcgctcacg
     1861 caactggtcc agaaccttga ccgaacgcag cggtggtaac ggcgcagtgg cggttttcat
     1921 ggcttgttat gactgttttt ttggggtaca gtctatgcct cgggcatcca agcagcaagc
     1981 gcgttacgcc gtgggtcgat gtttgatgtt atggagcagc aacgatgtta cgcagcaggg
     2041 cagtcgccct aaaacaaagt taaacatcat gagggaagcg gtgatcgccg aagtatcgac
     2101 tcaactatca gaggtagttg gcgtcatcga gcgccatctc gaaccgacgt tgctggccgt
     2161 acatttgtac ggctccgcag tggatggcgg cctgaagcca cacagtgata ttgatttgct
     2221 ggttacggtg accgtaaggc ttgatgaaac aacgcggcga gctttgatca acgacctttt
     2281 ggaaacttcg gcttcccctg gagagagcga gattctccgc gctgtagaag tcaccattgt
     2341 tgtgcacgac gacatcattc cgtggcgtta tccagctaag cgcgaactgc aatttggaga
     2401 atggcagcgc aatgacattc ttgcaggtat cttcgagcca gccacgatcg acattgatct
     2461 ggctatcttg ctgacaaaag caagagaaca tagcgttgcc ttggtaggtc cagcggcgga
     2521 ggaactcttt gatccggttc ctgaacagga tctatttgag gcgctaaatg aaaccttaac
     2581 gctatggaac tcgccgcccg actgggctgg cgatgagcga aatgtagtgc ttacgttgtc
     2641 ccgcatttgg tacagcgcag taaccggcaa aatcgcgccg aaggatgtcg ctgccgactg
     2701 ggcaatggag cgcctgccgg cccagtatca gcccgtcata cttgaagcta gacaggctta
     2761 tcttggacaa gaagaagatc gcttggcctc gcgcgcagat cagttggaag aatttgtcca
     2821 ctacgtgaaa ggcgagatca ccaaggtagt cggcaaataa ccctcgagcc acccatgacc
     2881 aaaatccctt aacgtgagtt acgcgtcgtt ccactgagcg tcagaccccg tagaaaagat
     2941 caaaggatct tcttgagatc ctttttttct gcgcgtaatc tgctgcttgc aaacaaaaaa
     3001 accaccgcta ccagcggtgg tttgtttgcc ggatcaagag ctaccaactc tttttccgaa
     3061 ggtaactggc ttcagcagag cgcagatacc aaatactgtc cttctagtgt agccgtagtt
     3121 aggccaccac ttcaagaact ctgtagcacc gcctacatac ctcgctctgc taatcctgtt
     3181 accagtggct gctgccagtg gcgataagtc gtgtcttacc gggttggact caagacgata
     3241 gttaccggat aaggcgcagc ggtcgggctg aacggggggt tcgtgcacac agcccagctt
     3301 ggagcgaacg acctacaccg aactgagata cctacagcgt gagcattgag aaagcgccac
     3361 gcttcccgaa gggagaaagg cggacaggta tccggtaagc ggcagggtcg gaacaggaga
     3421 gcgcacgagg gagcttccag ggggaaacgc ctggtatctt tatagtcctg tcgggtttcg
     3481 ccacctctga cttgagcgtc gatttttgtg atgctcgtca ggggggcgga gcctatggaa
     3541 aaacgccagc aacgcggcct ttttacggtt cctggccttt tgctggcctt ttgctcacat
     3601 gtt
//
