Features (pLannotate 1.2.2; 12 found; start..end, strand, type, name):
     41..84      +  terminator     rrnB T1 terminator: Escherichia coli rrnB; transcription terminator T1 from the E. coli rrnB gene
    131..167     -  CDS            lacZα (fragment): LacZα fragment of β-galactosidase; lacZ fragment
    183..282     +  protein_bind   attL1: mutant version of attL; recombination site for the Gateway® LR reaction LR Clonase™
    288..902     +  CDS            BSG (sequence partly withheld): BASI_BOVIN - Experimental evidence at transcript level: Swiss-Prot protein existence level 2. Signaling receptor for cyclophilins, essential for PPIA/CYPA and PPIB/CYPB-dependent signaling related to chemotaxis and adhesion of immune cells (By similarity). Plays an important role in targeting the monocarboxylate transporters SLC16A1/GLUT1, SLC16A3, SLC16A8, SLC16A11 and SLC16A12 to the plasma membrane (By similarity). Acts as a coreceptor for vascular endothelial growth factor receptor 2 (KDR/VEGFR2) in endothelial cells enhancing its VEGFA-mediated activation and downstream signaling (By simi
   1096..1195    -  protein_bind   attL2: mutant version of attL; recombination site for the Gateway® LR reaction LR Clonase™
   1213..1231    -  promoter       T7 promoter: promoter for bacteriophage T7 RNA polymerase
   1421..1444    +  promoter       Pc promoter (fragment): intI1 (promoter lies within the coding sequence); class 1 integron promoter
   1620..1676    +  CDS            GmR (fragment): gentamycin acetyltransferase; aacC1; confers resistance to gentamycin
   1683..2474    +  CDS            SmR: aminoglycoside adenylyltransferase (Murphy, 1985); aadA; confers resistance to spectinomycin and streptomycin
   2567..3155    +  rep_origin     ori: high-copy-number ColE1/pMB1/pBR322/pUC origin of replication
   3338..3430    +  CDS            lacI (fragment): lac repressor; lacI; The lac repressor binds to the lac operator to inhibit transcription in E. coli. This inhibition can be relieved by adding lactose or isopropyl-β-D-thiogalactopyranoside (IPTG).
   3485..3512    -  terminator     rrnB T2 terminator: transcription terminator T2 from the E. coli rrnB gene
>Addgene plasmid #149720 | pENTR223 CD147, open | addgene full sequence | sequence record 298608 | Addgene NGS Result
ATTTGTCCTACTCAGGAGAGCGTTCACCGACAAACAACAGATAAAACGAAAGGCCCAGTCTTCCGACTGA
GCCTTTCGTTTTATTTGATGCCTGGCAGTTCCCTACTCTCGCGTTAACGCTAGCATGGATGTTTTCCCAG
TCACGACGTTGTAAAACGACGGCCAGTCTTAAGCTCGGGCCCCAAATAATGATTTTATTTTGACTGATAG
TGACCTGTTCGTTGCAACAAATTGATGAGCAATGCTTTTTTATAATGCCAACTTTGTACAAAAAAGCAGG
CTTCACCATGGCGGCTGCGCTGTTCGTGCTGCTGGGATTCGCGCTGCTGGGCACCCACGGAGCCTCCGGG
GCT
[543 nt withheld, positions 354-896]
AGCCACCTGGCCGCCCTCTGGCCCTTCCTGGGCATCGTGGCTGAGGTGCTGGTGCTGGTCACCATCATCT
TCATCTACGAGAAGCGCCGGAAGCCCGAGGACGTCCTGGATGATGACGACGCCGGCTCTGCACCCCTGAA
GAGCAGCGGGCAGCACCAGAATGACAAAGGCAAGAACGTCCGCCAGAGGAACTCTTCCCACCCAGCTTTC
TTGTACAAAGTTGGCATTATAAGAAAGCATTGCTTATCAATTTGTTGCAACGAACAGGTCACTATCAGTC
AAAATAAAATCATTATTTGCCATCCAGCTGATATCCCCTATAGTGAGTCGTATTACATGGTCATAGCTGT
TTCCTGGCAGCTCTGGCCCGTGTCTCAAAATCTCTGATGTTACATTGCACAAGATAAAAATATATCATCA
TGCCTCCTCTAGACCAGCCAGGACAGAAATGCCTCGACTTCGCTGCTACCCAAGGTTGCCGGGTGACGCA
CACCGTGGAAACGGATGAAGGCACGAACCCAGTGGACATAAGCCTGTTCGGTTCGTAAGCTGTAATGCAA
GTAGCGTATGCGCTCACGCAACTGGTCCAGAACCTTGACCGAACGCAGCGGTGGTAACGGCGCAGTGGCG
GTTTTCATGGCTTGTTATGACTGTTTTTTTGGGGTACAGTCTATGCCTCGGGCATCCAAGCAGCAAGCGC
GTTACGCCGTGGGTCGATGTTTGATGTTATGGAGCAGCAACGATGTTACGCAGCAGGGCAGTCGCCCTAA
AACAAAGTTAAACATTATGAGGGAAGCGGTGATCGCCGAAGTATCGACTCAACTATCAGAGGTAGTTGGC
GTCATCGAGCGCCATCTCGAACCGACGTTGCTGGCCGTACATTTGTACGGCTCCGCAGTGGATGGCGGCC
TGAAGCCACACAGTGATATTGATTTGCTGGTTACGGTGACCGTAAGGCTTGATGAAACAACGCGGCGAGC
TTTGATCAACGACCTTTTGGAAACTTCGGCTTCCCCTGGAGAGAGCGAGATTCTCCGCGCTGTAGAAGTC
ACCATTGTTGTGCACGACGACATCATTCCGTGGCGTTATCCAGCTAAGCGCGAACTGCAATTTGGAGAAT
GGCAGCGCAATGACATTCTTGCAGGTATCTTCGAGCCAGCCACGATCGACATTGATCTGGCTATCTTGCT
GACAAAAGCAAGAGAACATAGCGTTGCCTTGGTAGGTCCAGCGGCGGAGGAACTCTTTGATCCGGTTCCT
GAACAGGATCTATTTGAGGCGCTAAATGAAACCTTAACGCTATGGAACTCGCCGCCCGACTGGGCTGGCG
ATGAGCGAAATGTAGTGCTTACGTTGTCCCGCATTTGGTACAGCGCAGTAACCGGCAAAATCGCGCCGAA
GGATGTCGCTGCCGACTGGGCAATGGAGCGCCTGCCGGCCCAGTATCAGCCCGTCATACTTGAAGCTAGA
CAGGCTTATCTTGGACAAGAAGAAGATCGCTTGGCCTCGCGCGCAGATCAGTTGGAAGAATTTGTCCACT
ACGTGAAAGGCGAGATCACCAAGGTAGTCGGCAAATAACCCTCGAGCCACCCATGACCAAAATCCCTTAA
CGTGAGTTACGCGTCGTTCCACTGAGCGTCAGACCCCGTAGAAAAGATCAAAGGATCTTCTTGAGATCCT
TTTTTTCTGCGCGTAATCTGCTGCTTGCAAACAAAAAAACCACCGCTACCAGCGGTGGTTTGTTTGCCGG
ATCAAGAGCTACCAACTCTTTTTCCGAAGGTAACTGGCTTCAGCAGAGCGCAGATACCAAATACTGTTCT
TCTAGTGTAGCCGTAGTTAGGCCACCACTTCAAGAACTCTGTAGCACCGCCTACATACCTCGCTCTGCTA
ATCCTGTTACCAGTGGCTGCTGCCAGTGGCGATAAGTCGTGTCTTACCGGGTTGGACTCAAGACGATAGT
TACCGGATAAGGCGCAGCGGTCGGGCTGAACGGGGGGTTCGTGCACACAGCCCAGCTTGGAGCGAACGAC
CTACACCGAACTGAGATACCTACAGCGTGAGCTATGAGAAAGCGCCACGCTTCCCGAAGGGAGAAAGGCG
GACAGGTATCCGGTAAGCGGCAGGGTCGGAACAGGAGAGCGCACGAGGGAGCTTCCAGGGGGAAACGCCT
GGTATCTTTATAGTCCTGTCGGGTTTCGCCACCTCTGACTTGAGCGTCGATTTTTGTGATGCTCGTCAGG
GGGGCGGAGCCTATGGAAAAACGCCAGCAACGCGGCCTTTTTACGGTTCCTGGCCTTTTGCTGGCCTTTT
GCTCACATGTTCTTTCCTGCGTTATCCCCTGATTCTGTGGATAACCGTATTACCGCCTTTGAGTGAGCTG
ATACCGCTCGCCGCAGCCGAACGACCGAGCGCAGCGAGTCAGTGAGCGAGGAAGCGGAAGAGCGCCCAAT
ACGCAAACCGCCTCTCCCCGCGCGTTGGCCGATTCATTAATGCAGCTGGCACGACAGGTTTCCCGACTGG
AAAGCGGGCAGTGAGCGCAACGCAATTAATACGCGTACCGCTAGCCAGGAAGAGTTTGTAGAAACGCAAA
AAGGCCATCCGTCAGGATGGCCTTCTGCTTAGTTTGATGCCTGGCAGTTTATGGCGGGCGTCCTGCCCGC
CACCCTCCGGGCCGTTGCTTCACAACGTTCAAATCCGCTCCCGGCGG
